Addgene plasmid #31609: pcDNA3.1 Flag hHMGB1
Depositing lab: Yasuhiko Kawakami. Depositing organization: University of Minnesota. Publication: Chromatin protein HMGB2 regulates articular cartilage surface maintenance via beta-catenin pathway. Taniguchi N, Carames B, Kawakami Y, Amendt BA, Komiya S, Lotz M. Proc Natl Acad Sci U S A. 2009 Sep 29. 106(39):16817-22. 10.1073/pnas.0904414106 PubMed 19805379.
Backbone
  Vector backbone: pcDNA3.1
  Backbone manufacturer: Invitrogen
  Backbone size w/o insert (bp): 5428
  Vector type: Mammalian Expression
  Selectable markers: Neomycin (select with G418)
Growth in bacteria
  Bacterial resistance: Ampicillin, 100 μg/mL
  Growth temperature: 37°C
  Growth strain: DH5alpha
  Copy number: High Copy
Gene/Insert
  Gene/Insert name: HMGB1
  Species: H. sapiens (human)
  Insert size (bp): 650
  Entrez Gene: HMGB1 (a.k.a. HMG-1, HMG1, HMG3, SBP-1)
  Promoter: CMV
  Tag / fusion protein: Flag (N terminal on insert)
  Cloning method: Restriction Enzyme; 5′ cloning site EcoRI (not destroyed); 3′ cloning site HindIII (not destroyed)
  Sequencing primers: 5′ CMV-F; 3′ BGH-rev
Terms and licenses: Academic/Nonprofit Terms; Industry Terms: Not Available to Industry
How to cite: pcDNA3.1 Flag hHMGB1 was a gift from Yasuhiko Kawakami (Addgene plasmid # 31609 ; http://n2t.net/addgene:31609 ; RRID:Addgene_31609)
