[The description below was written by a language model from this plasmid's Addgene catalogue record and pLannotate feature annotations shown in this document.]
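Description:
pcDNA3.1 Flag hHMGB1 is a mammalian expression plasmid built on the Invitrogen pcDNA3.1 backbone and carrying human HMGB1, the high-mobility group box 1 chromatin protein, with an N-terminal FLAG epitope tag. The roughly 650 bp insert was placed between the EcoRI and HindIII sites of the polylinker, both of which remain intact. Transcription is driven by the human cytomegalovirus immediate-early enhancer and promoter and terminated by the bovine growth hormone polyadenylation signal, an arrangement that gives strong constitutive expression in most transfected mammalian cell lines. T7 and SP6 phage promoters flank the cloning region in opposing orientations and can be used for in vitro transcription or as sequencing anchors.

In the automated annotation of the 6,257 nt sequenced record, the FLAG tag lies just upstream of the HMGB1 coding region. The annotation matched that region to the horse HMGB1 protein entry. This probably reflects the high conservation of HMGB1 among mammals, and the catalogue records the insert as human. A separate cassette, made up of the SV40 early promoter, the neomycin phosphotransferase gene and the SV40 poly(A) signal, allows G418 selection of stable transfectants. In E. coli the plasmid is maintained at high copy from a ColE1/pUC-type origin under ampicillin selection through the β-lactamase gene, and an f1 origin permits single-stranded DNA production. Small annotated fragments, including HIV-1 LTR, ble, lacI and lac promoter/operator pieces, appear to be backbone remnants or incidental matches rather than functional elements.

The FLAG tag allows detection or immunoprecipitation of the overexpressed protein. The associated publication concerns HMGB-family chromatin proteins and β-catenin signalling in articular cartilage.
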