Features (pLannotate 1.2.2; 22 found; start..end, strand, type, name):
     97..476     +  enhancer       CMV enhancer: human cytomegalovirus immediate early enhancer
    477..680     +  promoter       CMV promoter: human cytomegalovirus (CMV) immediate early promoter
    676..709     +  LTR            5' LTR (truncated) (fragment): truncated 5' long terminal repeat (LTR) from HIV-1
    725..743     +  promoter       T7 promoter: promoter for bacteriophage T7 RNA polymerase
    955..975     +  CDS            FLAG (fragment): FLAG® epitope tag, followed by an enterokinase cleavage site
    988..1533    +  CDS            HMGB1 (fragment): HMGB1_HORSE - Also known as HMG1. Experimental evidence at protein level: Swiss-Prot protein existence level 1. In the extracellular compartment (following either active secretion or passive release) involved in regulation of the inflammatory response. Fully reduced HGMB1 (which subsequently gets oxidized after release) in association with CXCL12 mediates the recruitment of inflammatory cells during the initial phase of tissue injury; the CXCL12:HMGB1 complex triggers CXCR4 homodimerization. Induces the migration of monocyte-derived immature dendritic cells and seems to regulate adhesive and m
   1672..1690    -  promoter       SP6 promoter: promoter for bacteriophage SP6 RNA polymerase
   1716..1940    +  polyA_signal   bGH poly(A) signal: bovine growth hormone polyadenylation signal
   1944..1965    +  promoter       SV40 promoter (fragment): SV40 enhancer and early promoter
   1986..2414    +  rep_origin     f1 ori (sequence partly withheld): f1 bacteriophage origin of replication; arrow indicates direction of (+) strand synthesis
   2428..2757    +  promoter       SV40 promoter: SV40 enhancer and early promoter
   2824..3615    +  CDS            neo: KKA2_KLEPN - Also known as kan, nptII. Experimental evidence at protein level: Swiss-Prot protein existence level 1. Resistance to kanamycin, neomycin, paromomycin, ribostamycin, butirosin and gentamicin B. From Klebsiella pneumoniae.
   3639..3797    +  CDS            ble (fragment): BLE_KLEPN - Experimental evidence at protein level: Swiss-Prot protein existence level 1. Binding protein with a strong affinity to the bleomycin family of antibiotics. Binds to CL990; an antimitotic-antibiotic compound. From Klebsiella pneumoniae.
   3792..3913    +  polyA_signal   SV40 poly(A) signal: SV40 polyadenylation signal
   3986..4002    -  protein_bind   lac operator: The lac repressor binds to the lac operator to inhibit transcription in E. coli. This inhibition can be relieved by adding lactose or isopropyl-β-D-thiogalactopyranoside (IPTG). lac repressor encoded by lacI
   4010..4040    -  promoter       lac promoter: promoter for the E. coli lac operon
   4055..4076    -  protein_bind   CAP binding site: CAP binding activates transcription in the presence of cAMP. E. coli catabolite activator protein
   4089..4181    -  CDS            lacI (fragment): lac repressor; lacI; The lac repressor binds to the lac operator to inhibit transcription in E. coli. This inhibition can be relieved by adding lactose or isopropyl-β-D-thiogalactopyranoside (IPTG).
   4364..4952    -  rep_origin     ori: high-copy-number ColE1/pMB1/pBR322/pUC origin of replication
   5123..5983    -  CDS            AmpR: β-lactamase; bla; confers resistance to ampicillin, carbenicillin, and related antibiotics
   5984..6088    -  promoter       AmpR promoter: bla
   6147..6199    -  misc_feature   bom (fragment): basis of mobility region from pBR322
>Addgene plasmid #31609 | pcDNA3.1 Flag hHMGB1 | addgene full sequence | sequence record 203608 | Addgene NGS Result
CAACAAGGCAAGGCTTGACCGACAATTGCATGAAGAATCTGCTTAGGGTTAGGCGTTTTGCGCTGCTTCG
CGATGTACGGGCCAGATATACGCGTTGACATTGATTATTGACTAGTTATTAATAGTAATCAATTACGGGG
TCATTAGTTCATAGCCCATATATGGAGTTCCGCGTTACATAACTTACGGTAAATGGCCCGCCTGGCTGAC
CGCCCAACGACCCCCGCCCATTGACGTCAATAATGACGTATGTTCCCATAGTAACGCCAATAGGGACTTT
CCATTGACGTCAATGGGTGGAGTATTTACGGTAAACTGCCCACTTGGCAGTACATCAAGTGTATCATATG
CCAAGTACGCCCCCTATTGACGTCAATGACGGTAAATGGCCCGCCTGGCATTATGCCCAGTACATGACCT
TATGGGACTTTCCTACTTGGCAGTACATCTACGTATTAGTCATCGCTATTACCATGGTGATGCGGTTTTG
GCAGTACATCAATGGGCGTGGATAGCGGTTTGACTCACGGGGATTTCCAAGTCTCCACCCCATTGACGTC
AATGGGAGTTTGTTTTGGCACCAAAATCAACGGGACTTTCCAAAATGTCGTAACAACTCCGCCCCATTGA
CGCAAATGGGCGGTAGGCGTGTACGGTGGGAGGTCTATATAAGCAGAGCTCTCTGGCTAACTAGAGAACC
CACTGCTTACTGGCTTATCGAAATTAATACGACTCACTATAGGGAGACCCAAGCTCCACAATTCGGGCGG
CGGCTGCTGCTGCCTGTGGCCCGGGCGGCTGGGAGAAGCCGAGTGTTGGTGAGTGACGCGGCGGAGGTGT
AGTTTGACGCGGTGTGTTACGTGGGGGAGAGAATAAAACTCCAGCGAGATCCGGGCCGCGAACGAAAGCA
GTGACGGAGGAGCTTGTACCACCGGTGACTAGATGACCATGGACTACAAGGACGACGATGACAAGCTGCA
GGAATTCATGGGCAAAGGAGATCCTAAGAAGCCGAGAGGCAAAATGTCATCATATGCATTTTTTGTGCAA
ACTTGTCGGGAGGAGCATAAGAAGAAGCACCCAGATGCTTCAGTCAACTTCTCAGAGTTTTCTAAGAAGT
GCTCAGAGAGGTGGAAGACCATGTCTGCTAAAGAGAAAGGAAAATTTGAAGATATGGCAAAGGCGGACAA
GGCCCGTTATGAAAGAGAAATGAAAACCTATATCCCTCCCAAAGGGGAGACAAAAAAGAAGTTCAAGGAT
CCCAATGCACCCAAGAGGCCTCCTTCGGCCTTCTTCCTCTTCTGCTCTGAGTATCGCCCAAAAATCAAAG
GAGAACATCCTGGCCTGTCCATTGGTGATGTTGCGAAGAAACTGGGAGAGATGTGGAATAACACTGCTGC
AGATGACAAGCAGCCTTATGAAAAGAAGGCTGCGAAGCTGAAGGAAAAATACGAAAAGGATATTGCTGCA
TATCGAGCTAAAGGAAAGCCTGATGCAGCAAAAAAGGGAGTTGTCAAGGCTGAAAAAAGCAAGAAAAAGA
AGGAAGAGGAGGAAGATGAGGAAGATGAAGAGGATGAGGAGGAGGAGGAAGATGAAGAAGATGAAGATGA
AGAAGAAGATGATGATGATGAATAAGTCGACGCGTCTGCAGAAGCTTCTAGAGGGCCCTATTCTATAGTG
TCACCTAAATGCTAGAGCTCGCTGATCAGCCTCGACTGTGCCTTCTAGTTGCCAGCCATCTGTTGTTTGC
CCCTCCCCCGTGCCTTCCTTGACCCTGGAAGGTGCCACTCCCACTGTCCTTTCCTAATAAAATGAGGAAA
TTGCATCGCATTGTCTGAGTAGGTGTCATTCTATTCTGGGGGGTGGGGTGGGGCAGGACAGCAAGGGGGA
GGATTGGGAAGACAATAGCAGGCATGCTGGGGATGCGGTGGGCTCTATGGCTTCTGAGGCGGAAAGAACC
AGCTGGGGCTCTAGGGGGTATCCCC
[124 nt withheld, positions 1986-2109]
C
[91 nt withheld, positions 2111-2201]
A
[49 nt withheld, positions 2203-2251]
CCTTTGACGTTGGAGTCCACGTTCTTT
[37 nt withheld, positions 2279-2315]
ACCCTATCTCGGTCTATTCTTTTGATTTATAAGGGATTTTGCCGATTTCGGCCTATTGGTTAAAAAATGA
GCTGATTTAACAAAAATTTAACGCGAATTAATTCTGTGGAATGTGTGTCAGTTAGGGTGTGGAAAGTCCC
CAGGCTCCCCAGCAGGCAGAAGTATGCAAAGCATGCATCTCAATTAGTCAGCAACCAGGTGTGGAAAGTC
CCCAGGCTCCCCAGCAGGCAGAAGTATGCAAAGCATGCATCTCAATTAGTCAGCAACCATAGTCCCGCCC
CTAACTCCGCCCATCCCGCCCCTAACTCCGCCCAGTTCCGCCCATTCTCCGCCCCATGGCTGACTAATTT
TTTTTATTTATGCAGAGGCCGAGGCCGCCTCTGCCTCTGAGCTATTCCAGAAGTAGTGAGGAGGCTTTTT
TGGAGGCCTAGGCTTTTGCAAAAAGCTCCCGGGAGCTTGTATATCCATTTTCGGATCTGATCAAGAGACA
GGATGAGGATCGTTTCGCATGATTGAACAAGATGGATTGCACGCAGGTTCTCCGGCCGCTTGGGTGGAGA
GGCTATTCGGCTATGACTGGGCACAACAGACAATCGGCTGCTCTGATGCCGCCGTGTTCCGGCTGTCAGC
GCAGGGGCGCCCGGTTCTTTTTGTCAAGACCGACCTGTCCGGTGCCCTGAATGAACTGCAGGACGAGGCA
GCGCGGCTATCGTGGCTGGCCACGACGGGCGTTCCTTGCGCAGCTGTGCTCGACGTTGTCACTGAAGCGG
GAAGGGACTGGCTGCTATTGGGCGAAGTGCCGGGGCAGGATCTCCTGTCATCTCACCTTGCTCCTGCCGA
GAAAGTATCCATCATGGCTGATGCAATGCGGCGGCTGCATACGCTTGATCCGGCTACCTGCCCATTCGAC
CACCAAGCGAAACATCGCATCGAGCGAGCACGTACTCGGATGGAAGCCGGTCTTGTCGATCAGGATGATC
TGGACGAAGAGCATCAGGGGCTCGCGCCAGCCGAACTGTTCGCCAGGCTCAAGGCGCGCATGCCCGACGG
CGAGGATCTCGTCGTGACCCATGGCGATGCCTGCTTGCCGAATATCATGGTGGAAAATGGCCGCTTTTCT
GGATTCATCGACTGTGGCCGGCTGGGTGTGGCGGACCGCTATCAGGACATAGCGTTGGCTACCCGTGATA
TTGCTGAAGAGCTTGGCGGCGAATGGGCTGACCGCTTCCTCGTGCTTTACGGTATCGCCGCTCCCGATTC
GCAGCGCATCGCCTTCTATCGCCTTCTTGACGAGTTCTTCTGAGCGGGACTCTGGGGTTCGAAATGACCG
ACCAAGCGACGCCCAACCTGCCATCACGAGATTTCGATTCCACCGCCGCCTTCTATGAAAGGTTGGGCTT
CGGAATCGTTTTCCGGGACGCCGGCTGGATGATCCTCCAGCGCGGGGATCTCATGCTGGAGTTCTTCGCC
CACCCCAACTTGTTTATTGCAGCTTATAATGGTTACAAATAAAGCAATAGCATCACAAATTTCACAAATA
AAGCATTTTTTTCACTGCATTCTAGTTGTGGTTTGTCCAAACTCATCAATGTATCTTATCATGTCTGTAT
ACCGTCGACCTCTAGCTAGAGCTTGGCGTAATCATGGTCATAGCTGTTTCCTGTGTGAAATTGTTATCCG
CTCACAATTCCACACAACATACGAGCCGGAAGCATAAAGTGTAAAGCCTGGGGTGCCTAATGAGTGAGCT
AACTCACATTAATTGCGTTGCGCTCACTGCCCGCTTTCCAGTCGGGAAACCTGTCGTGCCAGCTGCATTA
ATGAATCGGCCAACGCGCGGGGAGAGGCGGTTTGCGTATTGGGCGCTCTTCCGCTTCCTCGCTCACTGAC
TCGCTGCGCTCGGTCGTTCGGCTGCGGCGAGCGGTATCAGCTCACTCAAAGGCGGTAATACGGTTATCCA
CAGAATCAGGGGATAACGCAGGAAAGAACATGTGAGCAAAAGGCCAGCAAAAGGCCAGGAACCGTAAAAA
GGCCGCGTTGCTGGCGTTTTTCCATAGGCTCCGCCCCCCTGACGAGCATCACAAAAATCGACGCTCAAGT
CAGAGGTGGCGAAACCCGACAGGACTATAAAGATACCAGGCGTTTCCCCCTGGAAGCTCCCTCGTGCGCT
CTCCTGTTCCGACCCTGCCGCTTACCGGATACCTGTCCGCCTTTCTCCCTTCGGGAAGCGTGGCGCTTTC
TCATAGCTCACGCTGTAGGTATCTCAGTTCGGTGTAGGTCGTTCGCTCCAAGCTGGGCTGTGTGCACGAA
CCCCCCGTTCAGCCCGACCGCTGCGCCTTATCCGGTAACTATCGTCTTGAGTCCAACCCGGTAAGACACG
ACTTATCGCCACTGGCAGCAGCCACTGGTAACAGGATTAGCAGAGCGAGGTATGTAGGCGGTGCTACAGA
GTTCTTGAAGTGGTGGCCTAACTACGGCTACACTAGAAGAACAGTATTTGGTATCTGCGCTCTGCTGAAG
CCAGTTACCTTCGGAAAAAGAGTTGGTAGCTCTTGATCCGGCAAACAAACCACCGCTGGTAGCGGTGGTT
TTTTTGTTTGCAAGCAGCAGATTACGCGCAGAAAAAAAGGATCTCAAGAAGATCCTTTGATCTTTTCTAC
GGGGTCTGACGCTCAGTGGAACGAAAACTCACGTTAAGGGATTTTGGTCATGAGATTATCAAAAAGGATC
TTCACCTAGATCCTTTTAAATTAAAAATGAAGTTTTAAATCAATCTAAAGTATATATGAGTAAACTTGGT
CTGACAGTTACCAATGCTTAATCAGTGAGGCACCTATCTCAGCGATCTGTCTATTTCGTTCATCCATAGT
TGCCTGACTCCCCGTCGTGTAGATAACTACGATACGGGAGGGCTTACCATCTGGCCCCAGTGCTGCAATG
ATACCGCGAGACCCACGCTCACCGGCTCCAGATTTATCAGCAATAAACCAGCCAGCCGGAAGGGCCGAGC
GCAGAAGTGGTCCTGCAACTTTATCCGCCTCCATCCAGTCTATTAATTGTTGCCGGGAAGCTAGAGTAAG
TAGTTCGCCAGTTAATAGTTTGCGCAACGTTGTTGCCATTGCTACAGGCATCGTGGTGTCACGCTCGTCG
TTTGGTATGGCTTCATTCAGCTCCGGTTCCCAACGATCAAGGCGAGTTACATGATCCCCCATGTTGTGCA
AAAAAGCGGTTAGCTCCTTCGGTCCTCCGATCGTTGTCAGAAGTAAGTTGGCCGCAGTGTTATCACTCAT
GGTTATGGCAGCACTGCATAATTCTCTTACTGTCATGCCATCCGTAAGATGCTTTTCTGTGACTGGTGAG
TACTCAACCAAGTCATTCTGAGAATAGTGTATGCGGCGACCGAGTTGCTCTTGCCCGGCGTCAATACGGG
ATAATACCGCGCCACATAGCAGAACTTTAAAAGTGCTCATCATTGGAAAACGTTCTTCGGGGCGAAAACT
CTCAAGGATCTTACCGCTGTTGAGATCCAGTTCGATGTAACCCACTCGTGCACCCAACTGATCTTCAGCA
TCTTTTACTTTCACCAGCGTTTCTGGGTGAGCAAAAACAGGAAGGCAAAATGCCGCAAAAAAGGGAATAA
GGGCGACACGGAAATGTTGAATACTCATACTCTTCCTTTTTCAATATTATTGAAGCATTTATCAGGGTTA
TTGTCTCATGAGCGGATACATATTTGAATGTATTTAGAAAAATAAACAAATAGGGGTTCCGCGCACATTT
CCCCGAAAAGTGCCACCTGACGTCGACGGATCGGGAGATCTCCCGATCCCCTATGGTGCACTCTCAGTAC
AATCTGCTCTGATGCCGCATAGTTAAGCCAGTATCTGCTCCCTGCTTGTGTGTTGGAGGTCGCTGAGTAG
TGCGCGAGCAAAATTTAAGCTA
