>Addgene plasmid #31609 | pcDNA3.1 Flag hHMGB1 | depositor partial sequence | sequence record 14493 | Author sequence
AGGCTCAATTCGGGCGGCGGCTGCTGCTGCCTGTGGCCCGGGCGGCTGGGAGAAGCCGAGTGTTGGTGAG
TGACGCGGCGGAGGTGTAGTTTGACGCGGTGTGTTACGTGGGGGAGAGAATAAAACTCCAGCGAGATCCG
GGCCGCGAACGAAAGCAGTGACGGAGGAGCTTGTACCACCGGTGACTAGATGACCATGGACTACAAGGAC
GACGATGACAAGCTGCAGGAATTCATGGGCAAAGGAGATCCTAAGAAGCCGAGAGGCAAAATGTCATCAT
ATGCATTTTTTGTGCAAACTTGTCGGGAGGAGCATAAGAAGAAGCACCCAGATGCTTCAGTCAACTTCTC
AGAGTTTTCTAAGAAGTGCTCAGAGAGGTGGAAGACCATGTCTGCTAAAGAGAAAGGAAAATTTGAAGAT
ATGGCAAAGGCGGACAAGGCCCGTTATGAAAGAGAAATGAAAACCTATATCCCTCCCAAAGGGGAGACAA
AAAAGAAGTTCAAGGATCCCAATGCACCCAAGAGGCCTCCTTCGGCCTTCTTCCTCTTCTGCTCTGAGTA
TCGCCCAAAAATCAAAGGAGAACATCCTGGCCTGTCCATTGGTGATGTTGCGAAGAAACTGGGAGAGATG
TGGAATAACACTGCTGCAGATGACAAGCAGCCTTATGAAAAGAAGGCTGCGAAGCTGAAGGAAAAATACG
AAAAGGATATTGCTGCATATCGAGCTAAAGGAAAGCCTGATGCAGCAAAAAAGGGAGTTGTCAAGGCTGA
AAAAAGCAAGAAAAAGAAGGAAGAGGAGGAAGATGAGGAAGATGAAGAGGATGAGGAGGAGGAGGAAGAT
GAAGAAGATGAAGATGAAGAAGAAGATGATGATGATGAATAAGTCGACGCGTCTGCAGAAGCTTCTAGAG
GGCCCTATTCTATAGTGTCACCTAAATGCTAGAGCTCGCTGATCAGCCTCGACTGTGCCTTCTAGTTGCC
AGCCATCTGTTGTTGCCCCTCCCCCGGCTGCCTACCGCGG
