>Addgene plasmid #31609 | pcDNA3.1 Flag hHMGB1 | addgene partial sequence | sequence record 156321 | CMV-F 5'-CGCAAATGGGCGGTAGGCGTG-3'
ACTAGAGAACCCACTGCTTACTGGCTTATCGAAATTAATACGACTCACTATAGGGAGACCCAAGCTCCAC
AATTCGGGCGGCGGCTGCTGCTGCCTGTGGCCCGGGCGGCTGGGAGAAGCCGAGTGTTGGTGAGTGACGC
GGCGGAGGTGTAGTTTGACGCGGTGTGTTACGTGGGGGAGAGAATAAAACTCCAGCGAGATCCGGGCCGC
GAACGAAAGCAGTGACGGAGGAGCTTGTACCACCGGTGACTAGATGACCATGGACTACAAGGACGACGAT
GACAAGCTGCAGGAATTCATGGGCAAAGGAGATCCTAAGAAGCCGAGAGGCAAAATGTCATCATATGCAT
TTTTTGTGCAAACTTGTCGGGAGGAGCATAAGAAGAAGCACCCAGATGCTTCAGTCAACTTCTCAGAGTT
TTCTAAGAAGTGCTCAGAGAGGTGGAAGACCATGTCTGCTAAAGAGAAAGGAAAATTTGAAGATATGGCA
AAGGCGGACAAGGCCCGTTATGAAAGAGAAATGAAAACCTATATCCCTCCCAAAGGGGAGACAAAAAAGA
AGTTCAAGGATCCCAATGCACCCAAGAGGCCTCCTTCGGCCTTCTTCCTCTTCTGCTCTGAGTATCGCCC
AAAAATCAAAGGAGAACATCCTGGCCTGTCCATTGGTGATGTTGCGAAGAAACTGGGAGAGATGTGGAAT
AACACTGCTGCAGATGACAAGCAGCCTTATGAAAAGAAGGCTGCGAAGCTGAAGGAAAAATACGAAAAGG
ATATTGCTGCATATCGAGCTAAAGGAAAGCCTGATGCAGCAAAAAAGGGAGTTGTCAAGGCTGAAAAAAG
CAAGAAAAAGAAGGAAGAGGAGGAAGATGAGGAAGATGAAGAGGATGAGGAGGAGGAGGAAGATGAAGAA
GATGAAGATGA
